Addgene plasmid #186020: pQE-80L 2xHis-LRRK2 Armadillo- K18A
Purpose: 2xHis-LRRK2 Armadillo- K18A
Depositing lab: Suzanne Pfeffer. Depositing organization: Stanford University. Publication: A feed-forward pathway drives LRRK2 kinase membrane recruitment and activation. Vides EG, Adhikari A, Chiang CY, Lis P, Purlyte E, Limouse C, Shumate JL, Spinola-Lasso E, Dhekne HS, Alessi DR, Pfeffer SR. Elife. 2022 Sep 23;11:e79771. doi: 10.7554/eLife.79771. PubMed 36149401.
Backbone
  Vector backbone: pQE-80L
  Vector type: Bacterial Expression
Growth in bacteria
  Bacterial resistance: Ampicillin, 100 μg/mL
  Growth temperature: 37°C
  Growth strain: DH5alpha
  Copy number: Unknown
Gene/Insert
  Gene/Insert name: 2xHis-LRRK2 Armadillo- K18A
  Species: H. sapiens (human)
  Entrez Gene: LRRK2 (a.k.a. AURA17, DARDARIN, PARK8, RIPK7, ROCO2)
  Cloning method: Gibson Cloning
  Sequencing primers: 5′ CGGATAACAATTTCACACAG
Terms and licenses: Academic/Nonprofit Terms; Industry Terms: Not Available to Industry
How to cite: pQE-80L 2xHis-LRRK2 Armadillo- K18A was a gift from Suzanne Pfeffer (Addgene plasmid # 186020 ; http://n2t.net/addgene:186020 ; RRID:Addgene_186020)
