[The description below was written by a language model from this plasmid's Addgene catalogue record and pLannotate feature annotations shown in this document.]
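Description:
pQE-80L 2xHis-LRRK2 Armadillo- K18A is a 6.4 kb bacterial expression plasmid built on the pQE-80L backbone for producing an N-terminal fragment of human LRRK2 in E. coli. It replicates from a ColE1/pMB1-type origin, with an adjacent bom region and only a remnant of rop, and is selected with ampicillin through the β-lactamase gene and its native promoter. The feature table also shows a cat (chloramphenicol acetyltransferase) coding sequence preceded by only a fragment of its promoter. This is a standard leftover of the pQE vector family, and the record lists ampicillin as the only selection.

The expression cassette is driven by the phage T5 promoter, which is recognised by E. coli RNA polymerase and is controlled by lac operator sequences, one embedded in the promoter and one just downstream. The plasmid carries its own lacI gene under the strengthened lacIq promoter, so repression is supplied in cis and expression is induced with IPTG without needing a special host strain. Downstream of the promoter are two consecutive His tags (the "2xHis" in the name) followed by an approximately 1.66 kb LRRK2 fragment, corresponding to roughly 550 codons and described as the Armadillo domain. The cassette is terminated by the lambda t0 terminator, with an rrnB T1 terminator further downstream. The insert was assembled by Gibson cloning and, according to its name, carries a lysine-to-alanine substitution at residue 18; the feature table does not annotate this mutation.

The record gives no purpose beyond the construct name. The design suits nickel-affinity purification of the recombinant mutant Armadillo domain. The associated publication concerns LRRK2 kinase membrane recruitment and activation, which suggests use in in vitro comparisons with the wild-type domain.
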