Features (pLannotate 1.2.2; 18 found; start..end, strand, type, name):
     10..54      +  promoter       T5 promoter: bacteriophage T5 promoter for E. coli RNA polymerase, with embedded lac operator
     62..78      +  protein_bind   lac operator: The lac repressor binds to the lac operator to inhibit transcription in E. coli. This inhibition can be relieved by adding lactose or isopropyl-β-D-thiogalactopyranoside (IPTG). lac repressor encoded by lacI
    118..135     +  CDS            7xHis (fragment): 6xHis affinity tag
    145..162     +  CDS            7xHis (fragment): 6xHis affinity tag
    169..1824    +  CDS            LRRK2 (fragment): LRRK2_HUMAN - Also known as PARK8. Experimental evidence at protein level: Swiss-Prot protein existence level 1. Serine/threonine-protein kinase which phosphorylates a broad range of proteins involved in multiple processes such as neuronal plasticity, autophagy, and vesicle trafficking (PubMed:20949042, PubMed:22012985, PubMed:26824392, PubMed:29125462, PubMed:28720718, PubMed:29127255, PubMed:30398148, PubMed:29212815, PubMed:30635421, PubMed:21850687, PubMed:23395371, PubMed:17114044, PubMed:24687852, PubMed:26014385, PubMed:25201882). Is a key regulator of RAB GTPases by regulating the GTP/
   1876..1970    +  terminator     lambda t0 terminator: transcription terminator from phage lambda
   1985..2013    +  promoter       cat promoter (fragment): promoter of the E. coli cat gene encoding chloramphenicol acetyltransferase
   2014..2670    +  CDS            cat: CAT_ECOLX - Experimental evidence at protein level: Swiss-Prot protein existence level 1. This enzyme is an effector of chloramphenicol resistance in bacteria. From Escherichia coli. This protein is used as a marker in many commonly used cloning vectors, such as pACYC184.
   2738..2824    +  terminator     rrnB T1 terminator: Escherichia coli rrnB; transcription terminator T1 from the E. coli rrnB gene
   2847..2864    -  promoter       tet promoter (fragment): E. coli promoter for tetracycline efflux protein gene
   2883..2904    -  protein_bind   CAP binding site: CAP binding activates transcription in the presence of cAMP. E. coli catabolite activator protein
   2917..3999    -  CDS            lacI: lac repressor; lacI; The lac repressor binds to the lac operator to inhibit transcription in E. coli. This inhibition can be relieved by adding lactose or isopropyl-β-D-thiogalactopyranoside (IPTG).
   4000..4077    -  promoter       lacIq promoter: lacI (mutant); In the lacIq allele, a single base change in the promoter boosts expression of the lacI gene about 10-fold.
   4126..4167    +  CDS            rop (fragment): Rop protein, which maintains plasmids at low copy number; rop
   4269..4409    +  misc_feature   bom: basis of mobility region from pBR322
   4595..5183    -  rep_origin     ori: high-copy-number ColE1/pMB1/pBR322/pUC origin of replication
   5354..6214    -  CDS            AmpR: β-lactamase; bla; confers resistance to ampicillin, carbenicillin, and related antibiotics
   6215..6319    -  promoter       AmpR promoter: bla
>Addgene plasmid #186020 | pQE-80L 2xHis-LRRK2 Armadillo- K18A | addgene full sequence | sequence record 366227 | Addgene NGS Result
CTCGAGAAATCATAAAAAATTTATTTGCTTTGTGAGCGGATAACAATTATAATAGATTCAATTGTGAGCG
GATAACAATTTCACACAGAATTCATTAAAGAGGAGAAATTAACTATGCATCACCATCACCATCACAGAGG
ATCGCATCACCATCACCATCACGGATCCATGGCTAGTGGCAGCTGTCAGGGGTGCGAAGAGGACGAGGAA
ACTCTGAAGGCGTTGATAGTCAGGCTGAACAATGTCCAGGAAGGAAAACAGATAGAAACGCTGGTCCAAA
TCCTGGAGGATCTGCTGGTGTTCACGTACTCCGAGCGCGCCTCCAAGTTATTTCAAGGCAAAAATATCCA
TGTGCCTCTGTTGATCGTCTTGGACTCCTATATGAGAGTCGCGAGTGTGCAGCAGGTGGGTTGGTCACTT
CTGTGCAAATTAATAGAAGTCTGTCCAGGTACAATGCAAAGCTTAATGGGACCCCAGGATGTTGGAAATG
ATTGGGAAGTCCTTGGTGTTCACCAATTGATTCTTAAAATGCTAACAGTTCATAATGCCAGTGTAAACTT
GTCAGTGATTGGACTGAAGACCTTAGATCTCCTCCTAACTTCAGGTAAAATCACCTTGCTGATATTGGAT
GAAGAAAGTGATATTTTCATGTTAATTTTTGATGCCATGCACTCATTTCCAGCCAATGATGAAGTCCAGA
AACTTGGATGCAAAGCTTTACATGTGCTGTTTGAGAGAGTCTCAGAGGAGCAACTGACTGAATTTGTTGA
GAACAAAGATTATATGATATTGTTAAGTGCGTTAACAAATTTTAAAGATGAAGAGGAAATTGTGCTTCAT
GTGCTGCATTGTTTACATTCCCTAGCGATTCCTTGCAATAATGTGGAAGTCCTCATGAGTGGCAATGTCA
GGTGTTATAATATTGTGGTGGAAGCTATGAAAGCATTCCCTATGAGTGAAAGAATTCAAGAAGTGAGTTG
CTGTTTGCTCCATAGGCTTACATTAGGTAATTTTTTCAATATCCTGGTATTAAACGAAGTCCATGAGTTT
GTGGTGAAAGCTGTGCAGCAGTACCCAGAGAATGCAGCATTGCAGATCTCAGCGCTCAGCTGTTTGGCCC
TCCTCACTGAGACTATTTTCTTAAATCAAGATTTAGAGGAAAAGAATGAGAATCAAGAGAATGATGATGA
GGGGGAAGAAGATAAATTGTTTTGGCTGGAAGCCTGTTACAAAGCATTAACGTGGCATAGAAAGAACAAG
CACGTGCAGGAGGCCGCATGCTGGGCACTAAATAATCTCCTTATGTACCAAAACAGTTTACATGAGAAGA
TTGGAGATGAAGATGGCCATTTCCCAGCTCATAGGGAAGTGATGCTCTCCATGCTGATGCATTCTTCATC
AAAGGAAGTTTTCCAGGCATCTGCGAATGCATTGTCAACTCTCTTAGAACAAAATGTTAATTTCAGAAAA
ATACTGTTATCAAAAGGAATACACCTGAATGTTTTGGAGTTAATGCAGAAGCATATACATTCTCCTGAAG
TGGCTGAAAGTGGCTGTAAAATGCTAAATCATCTTTTTGAAGGAAGCAACACTTCCCTGGATATAATGGC
AGCAGTGGTCCCCAAAATACTAACAGTTATGAAACGTCATGAGACATCATTACCAGTGCAGCTGGAGGCG
CTTCGAGCTATTTTACATTTTATAGTGCCTGGCATGCCAGAAGAATCCAGGGAGGATACAGAATTTCATC
ATAAGCTAAATATGGTTAAAAAACAGTGTTTCAAGAATGATATTCACAAACTGGTCCTAGCAGCTTTGAA
CAGGTAGTCTAGAATTCCCTGCAGGTAATTAAATAAGCTTAATTAGCTGAGCTTGGACTCCTGTTGATAG
ATCCAGTAATGACCTCAGAACTCCATCTGGATTTGTTCAGAACGCTCGGTTGCCGCCGGGCGTTTTTTAT
TGGTGAGAATCCAAGCTAGCTTGGCGAGATTTTCAGGAGCTAAGGAAGCTAAAATGGAGAAAAAAATCAC
TGGATATACCACCGTTGATATATCCCAATGGCATCGTAAAGAACATTTTGAGGCATTTCAGTCAGTTGCT
CAATGTACCTATAACCAGACCGTTCAGCTGGATATTACGGCCTTTTTAAAGACCGTAAAGAAAAATAAGC
ACAAGTTTTATCCGGCCTTTATTCACATTCTTGCCCGCCTGATGAATGCTCATCCGGAATTTCGTATGGC
AATGAAAGACGGTGAGCTGGTGATATGGGATAGTGTTCACCCTTGTTACACCGTTTTCCATGAGCAAACT
GAAACGTTTTCATCGCTCTGGAGTGAATACCACGACGATTTCCGGCAGTTTCTACACATATATTCGCAAG
ATGTGGCGTGTTACGGTGAAAACCTGGCCTATTTCCCTAAAGGGTTTATTGAGAATATGTTTTTCGTCTC
AGCCAATCCCTGGGTGAGTTTCACCAGTTTTGATTTAAACGTGGCCAATATGGACAACTTCTTCGCCCCC
GTTTTCACCATGGGCAAATATTATACGCAAGGCGACAAGGTGCTGATGCCGCTGGCGATTCAGGTTCATC
ATGCCGTTTGTGATGGCTTCCATGTCGGCAGAATGCTTAATGAATTACAACAGTACTGCGATGAGTGGCA
GGGCGGGGCGTAATTTTTTTAAGGCAGTTATTGGTGCCCTTAAACGCCTGGGGTAATGACTCTCTAGCTT
GAGGCATCAAATAAAACGAAAGGCTCAGTCGAAAGACTGGGCCTTTCGTTTTATCTGTTGTTTGTCGGTG
AACGCTCTCCTGAGTAGGACAAATCCGCCCTCTAGATTACGTGCAGTCGATGATAAGCTGTCAAACATGA
GAATTGTGCCTAATGAGTGAGCTAACTTACATTAATTGCGTTGCGCTCACTGCCCGCTTTCCAGTCGGGA
AACCTGTCGTGCCAGCTGCATTAATGAATCGGCCAACGCGCGGGGAGAGGCGGTTTGCGTATTGGGCGCC
AGGGTGGTTTTTCTTTTCACCAGTGAGACGGGCAACAGCTGATTGCCCTTCACCGCCTGGCCCTGAGAGA
GTTGCAGCAAGCGGTCCACGCTGGTTTGCCCCAGCAGGCGAAAATCCTGTTTGATGGTGGTTAACGGCGG
GATATAACATGAGCTGTCTTCGGTATCGTCGTATCCCACTACCGAGATATCCGCACCAACGCGCAGCCCG
GACTCGGTAATGGCGCGCATTGCGCCCAGCGCCATCTGATCGTTGGCAACCAGCATCGCAGTGGGAACGA
TGCCCTCATTCAGCATTTGCATGGTTTGTTGAAAACCGGACATGGCACTCCAGTCGCCTTCCCGTTCCGC
TATCGGCTGAATTTGATTGCGAGTGAGATATTTATGCCAGCCAGCCAGACGCAGACGCGCCGAGACAGAA
CTTAATGGGCCCGCTAACAGCGCGATTTGCTGGTGACCCAATGCGACCAGATGCTCCACGCCCAGTCGCG
TACCGTCTTCATGGGAGAAAATAATACTGTTGATGGGTGTCTGGTCAGAGACATCAAGAAATAACGCCGG
AACATTAGTGCAGGCAGCTTCCACAGCAATGGCATCCTGGTCATCCAGCGGATAGTTAATGATCAGCCCA
CTGACGCGTTGCGCGAGAAGATTGTGCACCGCCGCTTTACAGGCTTCGACGCCGCTTCGTTCTACCATCG
ACACCACCACGCTGGCACCCAGTTGATCGGCGCGAGATTTAATCGCCGCGACAATTTGCGACGGCGCGTG
CAGGGCCAGACTGGAGGTGGCAACGCCAATCAGCAACGACTGTTTGCCCGCCAGTTGTTGTGCCACGCGG
TTGGGAATGTAATTCAGCTCCGCCATCGCCGCTTCCACTTTTTCCCGCGTTTTCGCAGAAACGTGGCTGG
CCTGGTTCACCACGCGGGAAACGGTCTGATAAGAGACACCGGCATACTCTGCGACATCGTATAACGTTAC
TGGTTTCACATTCACCACCCTGAATTGACTCTCTTCCGGGCGCTATCATGCCATACCGCGAAAGGTTTTG
CACCATTCGATGGTGTCGGAATTTCGGGCAGCGTTGGGTCCTGGCCACGGGTGCGCATGATCTAGAGCTG
CCTCGCGCGTTTCGGTGATGACGGTGAAAACCTCTGACACATGCAGCTCCCGGAGACGGTCACAGCTTGT
CTGTAAGCGGATGCCGGGAGCAGACAAGCCCGTCAGGGCGCGTCAGCGGGTGTTGGCGGGTGTCGGGGCG
CAGCCATGACCCAGTCACGTAGCGATAGCGGAGTGTATACTGGCTTAACTATGCGGCATCAGAGCAGATT
GTACTGAGAGTGCACCATATGCGGTGTGAAATACCGCACAGATGCGTAAGGAGAAAATACCGCATCAGGC
GCTCTTCCGCTTCCTCGCTCACTGACTCGCTGCGCTCGGTCGTTCGGCTGCGGCGAGCGGTATCAGCTCA
CTCAAAGGCGGTAATACGGTTATCCACAGAATCAGGGGATAACGCAGGAAAGAACATGTGAGCAAAAGGC
CAGCAAAAGGCCAGGAACCGTAAAAAGGCCGCGTTGCTGGCGTTTTTCCATAGGCTCCGCCCCCCTGACG
AGCATCACAAAAATCGACGCTCAAGTCAGAGGTGGCGAAACCCGACAGGACTATAAAGATACCAGGCGTT
TCCCCCTGGAAGCTCCCTCGTGCGCTCTCCTGTTCCGACCCTGCCGCTTACCGGATACCTGTCCGCCTTT
CTCCCTTCGGGAAGCGTGGCGCTTTCTCATAGCTCACGCTGTAGGTATCTCAGTTCGGTGTAGGTCGTTC
GCTCCAAGCTGGGCTGTGTGCACGAACCCCCCGTTCAGCCCGACCGCTGCGCCTTATCCGGTAACTATCG
TCTTGAGTCCAACCCGGTAAGACACGACTTATCGCCACTGGCAGCAGCCACTGGTAACAGGATTAGCAGA
GCGAGGTATGTAGGCGGTGCTACAGAGTTCTTGAAGTGGTGGCCTAACTACGGCTACACTAGAAGGACAG
TATTTGGTATCTGCGCTCTGCTGAAGCCAGTTACCTTCGGAAAAAGAGTTGGTAGCTCTTGATCCGGCAA
ACAAACCACCGCTGGTAGCGGTGGTTTTTTTGTTTGCAAGCAGCAGATTACGCGCAGAAAAAAAGGATCT
CAAGAAGATCCTTTGATCTTTTCTACGGGGTCTGACGCTCAGTGGAACGAAAACTCACGTTAAGGGATTT
TGGTCATGAGATTATCAAAAAGGATCTTCACCTAGATCCTTTTAAATTAAAAATGAAGTTTTAAATCAAT
CTAAAGTATATATGAGTAAACTTGGTCTGACAGTTACCAATGCTTAATCAGTGAGGCACCTATCTCAGCG
ATCTGTCTATTTCGTTCATCCATAGTTGCCTGACTCCCCGTCGTGTAGATAACTACGATACGGGAGGGCT
TACCATCTGGCCCCAGTGCTGCAATGATACCGCGAGACCCACGCTCACCGGCTCCAGATTTATCAGCAAT
AAACCAGCCAGCCGGAAGGGCCGAGCGCAGAAGTGGTCCTGCAACTTTATCCGCCTCCATCCAGTCTATT
AATTGTTGCCGGGAAGCTAGAGTAAGTAGTTCGCCAGTTAATAGTTTGCGCAACGTTGTTGCCATTGCTA
CAGGCATCGTGGTGTCACGCTCGTCGTTTGGTATGGCTTCATTCAGCTCCGGTTCCCAACGATCAAGGCG
AGTTACATGATCCCCCATGTTGTGCAAAAAAGCGGTTAGCTCCTTCGGTCCTCCGATCGTTGTCAGAAGT
AAGTTGGCCGCAGTGTTATCACTCATGGTTATGGCAGCACTGCATAATTCTCTTACTGTCATGCCATCCG
TAAGATGCTTTTCTGTGACTGGTGAGTACTCAACCAAGTCATTCTGAGAATAGTGTATGCGGCGACCGAG
TTGCTCTTGCCCGGCGTCAATACGGGATAATACCGCGCCACATAGCAGAACTTTAAAAGTGCTCATCATT
GGAAAACGTTCTTCGGGGCGAAAACTCTCAAGGATCTTACCGCTGTTGAGATCCAGTTCGATGTAACCCA
CTCGTGCACCCAACTGATCTTCAGCATCTTTTACTTTCACCAGCGTTTCTGGGTGAGCAAAAACAGGAAG
GCAAAATGCCGCAAAAAAGGGAATAAGGGCGACACGGAAATGTTGAATACTCATACTCTTCCTTTTTCAA
TATTATTGAAGCATTTATCAGGGTTATTGTCTCATGAGCGGATACATATTTGAATGTATTTAGAAAAATA
AACAAATAGGGGTTCCGCGCACATTTCCCCGAAAAGTGCCACCTGACGTCTAAGAAACCATTATTATCAT
GACATTAACCTATAAAAATAGGCGTATCACGAGGCCCTTTCGTCTTCAC
